>Addgene plasmid #13947 | pGEM cWnt14 (CT#692) | addgene partial sequence | sequence record 20135 | 13947 with T7
GCCGCCATGGCGGCCGCGGGAATTCGATTCGGAATTCAGTCTTTACAGGTGTAAACCTCCTCTCTCTGGG
TGCACTGCTTGCATTCCACGTAGCAGCACCAACGGACCTGGCACTGGCATGGCCGAGTGACCACCCGGCT
CTGCGTATTGTGCCCTCGCCCACAGCAGATGCTGTCACAGTTCTTGTCTTTGTAACATTTCCTTCCCGAA
GTCCCGGGTGAGTATCTGCTCATCAGACAAAAGCTTGGGGAATCGTCAATGTAGACAAGATCCGTAGTCC
TTGGGATTTGATCACTGTGACCAGGGATGGATTTCTTGGGCGGGGAAATGTCTCCTTCCCCCGTGGCCTC
GTTGGTAGTGCTGCCCACTTTGAGCGACGTCTCGTACTTCTGCTTCAGCTGCTTCCCTATTTCGTGGAAT
GGAGAAAGCTGCCTCCAGCACGTTCGGACGGTGCAGGACCCAGACACACCGTGGCACTTACAGGTTGTTT
CCACACCAGCTTTGATGACCTTCATGCCCACAAGGTTATTGTGGAAATCCACCCTGGCTCGCAGGTCCTT
GTTGGGCTTCCTCCCCAAGAACTCCTTGACGAACTTGTTGCTGTATTTCAGGTTGTCACCACAGCCACCC
CACTGCCAGGCCTCGCGGTTCTCCAGGTCGGGGGCCTCGTCGCAGGTGCAGCGCTCCATCCGGCCTGCAC
TGCACGCTTTGGCCATCGCATGTGTCAGCCCTGCAGAAGAAATGGCGTAGAGGAAGGCCGTCTCCTTGAA
ACCTCTCTTTAGCAAGCTGGCCCGGTAGCGGCCCTCCAGGGTGCAATTCCAACGCTCAAAGCGAAACTGG
TACTGGCACTCCAGTGCACTCATGCTGATGGCCTCCATCAG
