[The description below was written by a language model from this plasmid's Addgene catalogue record.]
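Description:
pGEM cWnt14 is a bacterial cloning plasmid built on the pGEM-T Easy backbone (about 3 kb without insert), a high-copy vector propagated in E. coli under ampicillin selection. Although catalogued as a bacterial expression vector, pGEM-T Easy is generally a cloning and in vitro transcription vector in which the multiple cloning site is flanked by opposing T7 and SP6 phage RNA polymerase promoters. This fits the record's listing of T7 and SP6 as the sequencing primers. No feature table accompanies the record, so element positions and the insert size are not given.

The insert is the full-length open reading frame of chicken (Gallus gallus) Wnt-14, now designated WNT9A, a secreted Wnt-family signalling ligand. According to the depositor's notes, the ORF carries an NcoI linker at its 5′ end and an EcoRI linker at its 3′ end. The cloning sites in the vector are listed as NcoI and SpeI, both retained, so the fragment should remain excisable for subcloning. The record notes that the insert lies in the reverse orientation relative to the vector, which determines which flanking phage promoter gives sense and which gives antisense transcript. The record does not say which is which, so orientation should be confirmed before designing run-off transcription.

The associated publication concerns the role of Wnt-14 in inducing synovial joint formation in the developing appendicular skeleton. A construct of this type typically serves as a source of the chick Wnt14 coding sequence for transfer into expression or viral vectors, and as a template for riboprobes for in situ hybridisation, though the record does not explicitly state the intended use.
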