Addgene plasmid #13947: pGEM cWnt14 (CT#692)
Depositing lab: Cliff Tabin. Depositing organization: Harvard Medical School. Publication: Wnt-14 plays a pivotal role in inducing synovial joint formation in the developing appendicular skeleton. Hartmann C, Tabin CJ. Cell. 2001 Feb 9. 104(3):341-51. 10.1016/S0092-8674(01)00222-7 PubMed 11239392.
Backbone
  Vector backbone: pGEM-T Easy
  Backbone manufacturer: Promega
  Backbone size w/o insert (bp): 3015
  Vector type: Bacterial Expression
Growth in bacteria
  Bacterial resistance: Ampicillin, 100 μg/mL
  Growth temperature: 37°C
  Growth strain: DH5alpha
  Copy number: High Copy
Gene/Insert
  Gene/Insert name: Wnt-14
  Species: G. gallus (chicken)
  Mutation: Note that this insert is in the reverse direction relative to the vector.
  Entrez Gene: WNT9A (a.k.a. WNT-14)
  Cloning method: Restriction Enzyme; 5′ cloning site NcoI (not destroyed); 3′ cloning site SpeI (not destroyed)
  Sequencing primers: 5′ T7; 3′ SP6
Terms and licenses: Academic/Nonprofit Terms; Industry Terms: Not Available to Industry
Depositor comments: Full-length ORF of chick Wnt14 with NcoI linker at 5’ end & EcoRI linker at the 3’ end.
How to cite: pGEM cWnt14 (CT#692) was a gift from Cliff Tabin (Addgene plasmid # 13947 ; http://n2t.net/addgene:13947 ; RRID:Addgene_13947)
